>Addgene plasmid #223259 | pcDNA-IgK-R-eLACCO2.1-COBRA | addgene full sequence | sequence record 449824 | Addgene NGS Result
AAAATTTAAGCTACAACAAGGCAAGGCTTGACCGACAATTGCATGAAGAATCTGCTTAGGGTTAGGCGTT
TTGCGCTGCTTCGCGATGTACGGGCCAGATATACGCGTTGACATTGATTATTGACTAGTTATTAATAGTA
ATCAATTACGGGGTCATTAGTTCATAGCCCATATATGGAGTTCCGCGTTACATAACTTACGGTAAATGGC
CCGCCTGGCTGACCGCCCAACGACCCCCGCCCATTGACGTCAATAATGACGTATGTTCCCATAGTAACGC
CAATAGGGACTTTCCATTGACGTCAATGGGTGGAGTATTTACGGTAAACTGCCCACTTGGCAGTACATCA
AGTGTATCATATGCCAAGTACGCCCCCTATTGACGTCAATGACGGTAAATGGCCCGCCTGGCATTATGCC
CAGTACATGACCTTATGGGACTTTCCTACTTGGCAGTACATCTACGTATTAGTCATCGCTATTACCATGG
TGATGCGGTTTTGGCAGTACATCAATGGGCGTGGATAGCGGTTTGACTCACGGGGATTTCCAAGTCTCCA
CCCCATTGACGTCAATGGGAGTTTGTTTTGGCACCAAAATCAACGGGACTTTCCAAAATGTCGTAACAAC
TCCGCCCCATTGACGCAAATGGGCGGTAGGCGTGTACGGTGGGAGGTCTATATAAGCAGAGCTCTCTGGC
TAACTAGAGAACCCACTGCTTACTGGCTTATCGAAATTAATACGACTCACTATAGGGAGACCCAAGCTGG
CTAGCGTGCCGCCACCATGGCCTCGAGAATGGAGACCGACACCCTGCTGCTGTGGGTGCTGCTGCTGTGG
GTGCCCGGCTCCACCGGCGACAGATCTATGTTCTCTCCCATGGCAGTGGCCCAGGCTCGACGCTATAAGT
GGAGGATTCAAACCGCGTGGGATGCTGGAACAGTAGGCTACAGTCTGTTCCAAAAGTTTACGGAGCGGGT
AAAGGAACTGACGGATGGACAGCTTGAGGTCCAGCCTCTTCCAGCGGGTGCGGTCGTAGGCACGTTTGAT
ATGTTCGACGCGGTCAAGACTGGAGTTTTGGACGGAATGAATCCTTTCACGATCTATTGGGCAGAGAGGA
TGCCGGTTACAGCTTTCCTCTCCAGCTACGCCCTCGGGTTGGACCGACCTGACCAGTGGGAAACATGGTT
TTACTCCCTGGGTGGCCTCGACAACGCCCGACGAGCCTTTGCCGAGCAAGGCCTCTTCTACGTGGGACCA
GTTCAGCACGACCTCAATACAATTCATTCAAAGAAGCCGATCCGGAGATTTGAGGACTTCAAAGGTGTCA
AGCTCCGAGTGCCAGGCGGCATGATTGCGGAAGTCTTTGCGGCCGCAGGAGCTTCCACCGTCCTCTTGCC
TGGGGGGGAGGTCTACCCCGCTCTGGAAAGAGGGGCAGTGACTGCGGTTTCCGAGCGGATGTACCCCGAG
GACGGCGCCCTGAAGAGCGAGATCAAGAAGGGGCTGAGGCTGAAGGACGGCGGCCACTACGCCGCCGTGG
TCAAGACCACCTACAAGGCCAAGAAGCCCGTGCAGCTGCCCGGCGCCTACGTCGTCGACATCCAGTTGGA
CATCGTGTCCCACAACGAGGACTACACTATCGTGGAACAGTGCGAACGCGCCGAGGGCCGCCACTCCACC
GGCGGCGTGGTCGAGCTGGACAAGGGAGGTACAGGCGGGAGTCTGGTGAGCAAGGGCGAGGAGGATGACA
TGGCCATCGTCAAGGAGTTCATGCGCTTCAAGGTGCACATGGAGGGCTCCGTGAACGGCCACGAGTTCGA
GATCGAGGGCGAGGGCGAGGGCCGCCCCTACGAGGCCTTTCAGACCGCTAAGCTGAAGGTGACCAAGGGT
GGCCCCCTGCCCTTCGCCTGGGACATCCTATCCCCTCAGTTCATGTACGGCTCCAAGGCCTACATTAAGC
ACCCAGCCGACATCCCCGACTACTTCAAGCTGTCCTTCCCCGAGGGCTTCAGGTGGGAGCGCGTGATGTA
CTTCGAGGACGGCGGCATTATTCACGTTGACCAGGACTCCTCCCTGCAGGACGGCGTATTCATCTACAAG
GTGAAGCTGCGCGGCACCAACTTCCCCCCCGACGGCCCCGTAATGCAGAAGAAGACCATGGGCTGGGAGC
GGGGGCGTAGTGCGGCCGATTTTGTTGGGCCTGCAGTAAACTATAACTTGGGGTTCCATCAGGAGGCAAA
GTACATCATAATGGGGCCTCCAGAGACGCCTGCCATTCATCAACCTGTAGACCTTATGGACTTCACCATA
AACCTTAATCGGTGGCGCAGCCTTCCAAAGCCTCTGCAAGAAAGATTCATCGCGGCGGTTCACGAGTACT
CTTGGATTCACTACGCAGGCATTCAGAAGGCTAATTTGGAGGCGTGGCCGAAATATCGGCAGGCAGGTGT
TGAGGTCATCCGGCTGGGCAACGAGGATGTTAGAAAATTCAGGCGACTCGCTATCCCCATTTGGTTTAAG
TGGGCTAAGATGGATAAATACTCACGAGAGGCTTTCGCGTCCCAACTGGAGTATATGAGAGGTATAGGTC
ACGTTACGGACGAGGAATTGAAGGGCTTGAGCCTGGGCTCCACCTCCGGCTCCGGCAAGCCCGGCTCCGG
CGAGGGCTCCACCAAGGGCGAATTCTCAGATAACGACTACGGTAAAGATGGGTTGGCTGGGGCTTCCGGA
GGCAGACGAAATGGCGCTATAACTGTGCTCAGTTTCATAACGTTCTACGTGGCAGCATTTATGGTATTGT
TGTAGAAGCTTGGTAAACCGCTGATCAGCCTCGACTGTGCCTTCTAGTTGCCAGCCATCTGTTGTTTGCC
CCTCCCCCGTGCCTTCCTTGACCCTGGAAGGTGCCACTCCCACTGTCCTTTCCTAATAAAATGAGGAAAT
TGCATCGCATTGTCTGAGTAGGTGTCATTCTATTCTGGGGGGTGGGGTGGGGCAGGACAGCAAGGGGGAG
GATTGGGAAGACAATAGCAGGCATGCTGGGGATGCGGTGGGCTCTATGGCTTCTGAGGCGGAAAGAACCA
GCTGGGGCTCTAGGGGGTATCCCC
[124 nt withheld, positions 3105-3228]
C
[91 nt withheld, positions 3230-3320]
A
[49 nt withheld, positions 3322-3370]
CCTTTGACGTTGGAGTCCACGTTCTTT
[37 nt withheld, positions 3398-3434]
ACCCTATCTCGGTCTATTCTTTTGATTTATAAGGGATTTTGCCGATTTCGGCCTATTGGTTAAAAAATGA
GCTGATTTAACAAAAATTTAACGCGAATTAATTCTGTGGAATGTGTGTCAGTTAGGGTGTGGAAAGTCCC
CAGGCTCCCCAGCAGGCAGAAGTATGCAAAGCATGCATCTCAATTAGTCAGCAACCAGGTGTGGAAAGTC
CCCAGGCTCCCCAGCAGGCAGAAGTATGCAAAGCATGCATCTCAATTAGTCAGCAACCATAGTCCCGCCC
CTAACTCCGCCCATCCCGCCCCTAACTCCGCCCAGTTCCGCCCATTCTCCGCCCCATGGCTGACTAATTT
TTTTTATTTATGCAGAGGCCGAGGCCGCCTCTGCCTCTGAGCTATTCCAGAAGTAGTGAGGAGGCTTTTT
TGGAGGCCTAGGCTTTTGCAAAAAGCTCCCGGGAGCTTGTATATCCATTTTCGGATCTGATCAAGAGACA
GGATGAGGATCGTTTCGCATGATTGAACAAGATGGATTGCACGCAGGTTCTCCGGCCGCTTGGGTGGAGA
GGCTATTCGGCTATGACTGGGCACAACAGACAATCGGCTGCTCTGATGCCGCCGTGTTCCGGCTGTCAGC
GCAGGGGCGCCCGGTTCTTTTTGTCAAGACCGACCTGTCCGGTGCCCTGAATGAACTGCAGGACGAGGCA
GCGCGGCTATCGTGGCTGGCCACGACGGGCGTTCCTTGCGCAGCTGTGCTCGACGTTGTCACTGAAGCGG
GAAGGGACTGGCTGCTATTGGGCGAAGTGCCGGGGCAGGATCTCCTGTCATCTCACCTTGCTCCTGCCGA
GAAAGTATCCATCATGGCTGATGCAATGCGGCGGCTGCATACGCTTGATCCGGCTACCTGCCCATTCGAC
CACCAAGCGAAACATCGCATCGAGCGAGCACGTACTCGGATGGAAGCCGGTCTTGTCGATCAGGATGATC
TGGACGAAGAGCATCAGGGGCTCGCGCCAGCCGAACTGTTCGCCAGGCTCAAGGCGCGCATGCCCGACGG
CGAGGATCTCGTCGTGACCCATGGCGATGCCTGCTTGCCGAATATCATGGTGGAAAATGGCCGCTTTTCT
GGATTCATCGACTGTGGCCGGCTGGGTGTGGCGGACCGCTATCAGGACATAGCGTTGGCTACCCGTGATA
TTGCTGAAGAGCTTGGCGGCGAATGGGCTGACCGCTTCCTCGTGCTTTACGGTATCGCCGCTCCCGATTC
GCAGCGCATCGCCTTCTATCGCCTTCTTGACGAGTTCTTCTGAGCGGGACTCTGGGGTTCGAAATGACCG
ACCAAGCGACGCCCAACCTGCCATCACGAGATTTCGATTCCACCGCCGCCTTCTATGAAAGGTTGGGCTT
CGGAATCGTTTTCCGGGACGCCGGCTGGATGATCCTCCAGCGCGGGGATCTCATGCTGGAGTTCTTCGCC
CACCCCAACTTGTTTATTGCAGCTTATAATGGTTACAAATAAAGCAATAGCATCACAAATTTCACAAATA
AAGCATTTTTTTCACTGCATTCTAGTTGTGGTTTGTCCAAACTCATCAATGTATCTTATCATGTCTGTAT
ACCGTCGACCTCTAGCTAGAGCTTGGCGTAATCATGGTCATAGCTGTTTCCTGTGTGAAATTGTTATCCG
CTCACAATTCCACACAACATACGAGCCGGAAGCATAAAGTGTAAAGCCTGGGGTGCCTAATGAGTGAGCT
AACTCACATTAATTGCGTTGCGCTCACTGCCCGCTTTCCAGTCGGGAAACCTGTCGTGCCAGCTGCATTA
ATGAATCGGCCAACGCGCGGGGAGAGGCGGTTTGCGTATTGGGCGCTCTTCCGCTTCCTCGCTCACTGAC
TCGCTGCGCTCGGTCGTTCGGCTGCGGCGAGCGGTATCAGCTCACTCAAAGGCGGTAATACGGTTATCCA
CAGAATCAGGGGATAACGCAGGAAAGAACATGTGAGCAAAAGGCCAGCAAAAGGCCAGGAACCGTAAAAA
GGCCGCGTTGCTGGCGTTTTTCCATAGGCTCCGCCCCCCTGACGAGCATCACAAAAATCGACGCTCAAGT
CAGAGGTGGCGAAACCCGACAGGACTATAAAGATACCAGGCGTTTCCCCCTGGAAGCTCCCTCGTGCGCT
CTCCTGTTCCGACCCTGCCGCTTACCGGATACCTGTCCGCCTTTCTCCCTTCGGGAAGCGTGGCGCTTTC
TCATAGCTCACGCTATAGGTATCTCAGTTCGGTGTAGGTCGTTCGCTCCAAGCTGGGCTGTGTGCACGAA
CCCCCCGTTCAGCCCGACCGCTGCGCCTTATCCGGTAACTATCGTCTTGAGTCCAACCCGGTAAGACACG
ACTTATCGCCACTGGCAGCAGCCACTGGTAACAGGATTAGCAGAGCGAGGTATGTAGGCGGTGCTACAGA
GTTCTTGAAGTGGTGGCCTAACTACGGCTACACTAGAAGAACAGTATTTGGTATCTGCGCTCTGCTGAAG
CCAGTTACCTTCGGAAAAAGAGTTGGTAGCTCTTGATCCGGCAAACAAACCACCGCTGGTAGCGGTGGTT
TTTTTGTTTGCAAGCAGCAGATTACGCGCAGAAAAAAAGGATCTCAAGAAGATCCTTTGATCTTTTCTAC
GGGGTCTGACGCTCAGTGGAACGAAAACTCACGTTAAGGGATTTTGGTCATGAGATTATCAAAAAGGATC
TTCACCTAGATCCTTTTAAATTAAAAATGAAGTTTTAAATCAATCTAAAGTATATATGAGTAAACTTGGT
CTGACAGTTACCAATGCTTAATCAGTGAGGCACCTATCTCAGCGATCTGTCTATTTCGTTCATCCATAGT
TGCCTGACTCCCCGTCGTGTAGATAACTACGATACGGGAGGGCTTACCATCTGGCCCCAGTGCTGCAATG
ATACCGCGAGACCCACGCTCACCGGCTCCAGATTTATCAGCAATAAACCAGCCAGCCGGAAGGGCCGAGC
GCAGAAGTGGTCCTGCAACTTTATCCGCCTCCATCCAGTCTATTAATTGTTGCCGGGAAGCTAGAGTAAG
TAGTTCGCCAGTTAATAGTTTGCGCAACGTTGTTGCCATTGCTACAGGCATCGTGGTGTCACGCTCGTCG
TTTGGTATGGCTTCATTCAGCTCCGGTTCCCAACGATCAAGGCGAGTTACATGATCCCCCATGTTGTGCA
AAAAAGCGGTTAGCTCCTTCGGTCCTCCAATCGTTGTCAGAAGTAAGTTGGCCGCAGTGTTATCACTCAT
GGTTATGGCAGCACTGCATAATTCTCTTACTGTCATGCCATCCGTAAGATGCTTTTCTGTGACTGGTGAG
TACTCAACCAAGTCATTCTGAGAATAGTGTATGCGGCGACCGAGTTGCTCTTGCCCGGCGTCAATACGGG
ATAATACCGCGCCACATAGCAGAACTTTAAAAGTGCTCATCATTGGAAAACGTTCTTCGGGGCGAAAACT
CTCAAGGATCTTACCGCTGTTGAGATCCAGTTCGATGTAACCCACTCGTGCACCCAACTGATCTTCAGCA
TCTTTTACTTTCACCAGCGTTTCTGGGTGAGCAAAAACAGGAAGGCAAAATGCCGCAAAAAAGGGAATAA
GGGCGACACGGAAATGTTGAATACTCATACTCTTCCTTTTTCAATATTATTGAAGCATTTATCAGGGTTA
TTGTCTCATGAGCGGATACATATTTGAATGTATTTAGAAAAATAAACAAATAGGGGTTCCGCGCACATTT
CCCCGAAAAGTGCCACCTGACGTCGACGGATCGGGAGATCACCCGATCCCCTATGGTGCACTCTCAGTAC
AATCTGCTCTGATGCCGCATAGTTAAGCCAGTATCTGCTCCCTGCTTGTGTGTTGGAGGTCGCTGAGTAG
TGCGCGAGC
Features (pLannotate 1.2.2; 22 found; start..end, strand, type, name):
    110..489     +  enhancer       CMV enhancer: human cytomegalovirus immediate early enhancer
    490..693     +  promoter       CMV promoter: human cytomegalovirus (CMV) immediate early promoter
    689..722     +  LTR            5' LTR (truncated) (fragment): truncated 5' long terminal repeat (LTR) from HIV-1
    738..756     +  promoter       T7 promoter: promoter for bacteriophage T7 RNA polymerase
    799..861     +  CDS            KV3A9_MOUSE (fragment): Experimental evidence at protein level: Swiss-Prot protein existence level 1. From Mus musculus (Mouse).
   1445..2169    +  CDS            HyPerRed (fragment): red fluorescent genetically encoded indicator for H2O2 ()
   2707..2802    +  CDS            COBL9 (fragment): COBL9_ARATH - Experimental evidence at transcript level: Swiss-Prot protein existence level 2. From Arabidopsis thaliana (Mouse-ear cress).
   2835..3059    +  polyA_signal   bGH poly(A) signal: bovine growth hormone polyadenylation signal
   3063..3084    +  promoter       SV40 promoter (fragment): SV40 enhancer and early promoter
   3105..3533    +  rep_origin     f1 ori (sequence partly withheld): f1 bacteriophage origin of replication; arrow indicates direction of (+) strand synthesis
   3547..3876    +  promoter       SV40 promoter: SV40 enhancer and early promoter
   3943..4734    +  CDS            neo: KKA2_KLEPN - Also known as kan, nptII. Experimental evidence at protein level: Swiss-Prot protein existence level 1. Resistance to kanamycin, neomycin, paromomycin, ribostamycin, butirosin and gentamicin B. From Klebsiella pneumoniae.
   4758..4916    +  CDS            ble (fragment): BLE_KLEPN - Experimental evidence at protein level: Swiss-Prot protein existence level 1. Binding protein with a strong affinity to the bleomycin family of antibiotics. Binds to CL990; an antimitotic-antibiotic compound. From Klebsiella pneumoniae.
   4911..5032    +  polyA_signal   SV40 poly(A) signal: SV40 polyadenylation signal
   5105..5121    -  protein_bind   lac operator: The lac repressor binds to the lac operator to inhibit transcription in E. coli. This inhibition can be relieved by adding lactose or isopropyl-β-D-thiogalactopyranoside (IPTG). lac repressor encoded by lacI
   5129..5159    -  promoter       lac promoter: promoter for the E. coli lac operon
   5174..5195    -  protein_bind   CAP binding site: CAP binding activates transcription in the presence of cAMP. E. coli catabolite activator protein
   5208..5300    -  CDS            lacI (fragment): lac repressor; lacI; The lac repressor binds to the lac operator to inhibit transcription in E. coli. This inhibition can be relieved by adding lactose or isopropyl-β-D-thiogalactopyranoside (IPTG).
   5483..6071    -  rep_origin     ori: high-copy-number ColE1/pMB1/pBR322/pUC origin of replication
   6242..7102    -  CDS            AmpR: β-lactamase; bla; confers resistance to ampicillin, carbenicillin, and related antibiotics
   7103..7207    -  promoter       AmpR promoter: bla
   7266..7318    -  misc_feature   bom (fragment): basis of mobility region from pBR322
