[The description below was written by a language model from this plasmid's Addgene catalogue record and pLannotate feature annotations shown in this document.]
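Description:
pcDNA-IgK-R-eLACCO2.1-COBRA is a pcDNA3-based mammalian expression plasmid of about 7.4 kb that encodes R-eLACCO2.1, a synthetic red fluorescent, genetically encoded biosensor for extracellular L-lactate. It is propagated in E. coli as a high-copy plasmid through a ColE1/pUC-type origin and is selected with ampicillin via the β-lactamase gene. An f1 origin is also present. For selection in mammalian cells, the backbone carries a neomycin phosphotransferase cassette driven by the SV40 enhancer/early promoter and terminated by an SV40 polyadenylation signal. The short HIV-1 LTR, ble, lacI and bom fragments in the annotation appear to be residual backbone sequence or partial matches rather than functional parts.

The sensor open reading frame lies between the human CMV immediate-early enhancer/promoter and the bovine growth hormone polyadenylation signal, with a T7 promoter just upstream of the coding region. It begins with a fragment matching a mouse immunoglobulin kappa chain, consistent with the IgK secretion leader in the plasmid name, which routes the protein into the secretory pathway. An internal segment is annotated by similarity to HyPerRed, which probably reflects a shared circularly permuted red fluorescent protein module. The flanking unannotated coding sequence presumably contains the lactate-binding portion, but the record does not describe it. The C-terminal fragment matches Arabidopsis COBRA-like protein 9 and corresponds to "COBRA" in the name. It most likely acts as a GPI-type membrane anchoring signal that tethers the secreted sensor to the outer cell surface, though the record does not state this explicitly. The insert was cloned between XhoI and HindIII sites. The construct is suited to transfecting mammalian cells for imaging of extracellular L-lactate dynamics.
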