Addgene plasmid #223259: pcDNA-IgK-R-eLACCO2.1-COBRA
Depositing lab: Robert Campbell & Yusuke Nasu. Publication: A red fluorescent genetically encoded biosensor for in vivo imaging of extracellular L-lactate dynamics. Kamijo Y, Machler P, Ness N, Vu CQ, Kusakizako T, Mannuthodikayil J, Ku Z, Boisvert M, Grebenik E, Miyazaki I, Hashizume R, Sato H, Liu R, Hori Y, Tomita T, Katayama T, Furube A, Caraveo G, Paquet ME, Drobizhev M, Nureki O, Arai S, Brancaccio M, Campbell RE, Kleinfeld D, Nasu Y. Nat Commun. 2025 Oct 29;16(1):9531. doi: 10.1038/s41467-025-64484-x. PubMed 41162396.
Backbone
  Vector backbone: pcDNA3
  Vector type: Mammalian Expression
Growth in bacteria
  Bacterial resistance: Ampicillin, 100 μg/mL
  Growth temperature: 37°C
  Growth strain: DH5alpha
  Copy number: High Copy
Gene/Insert
  Gene/Insert name: R-eLACCO2.1
  Species: Synthetic
  Cloning method: Restriction Enzyme; 5′ cloning site XhoI (unknown if destroyed); 3′ cloning site HindIII (unknown if destroyed)
Terms and licenses: Academic/Nonprofit Terms; Industry Terms: Not Available to Industry
Depositor comments: Please visit https://doi.org/10.21203/rs.3.rs-5024207/v1 for preprint.
How to cite: pcDNA-IgK-R-eLACCO2.1-COBRA was a gift from Robert Campbell & Yusuke Nasu (Addgene plasmid # 223259 ; http://n2t.net/addgene:223259 ; RRID:Addgene_223259)
